>Addgene plasmid #206493 | I14-pAc5.1 lambda N HA Cup | addgene full sequence | sequence record 409555 | Addgene NGS Result
GTTCTTGAAGTGGTGGCCTAACTACGGCTACACTAGAAGGACAGTATTTGGTATCTGCGCTCTGCTGAAG
CCAGTTACCTTCGGAAAAAGAGTTGGTAGCTCTTGATCCGGCAAACAAACCACCGCTGGTAGCGGTGGTT
TTTTTGTTTGCAAGCAGCAGATTACGCGCAGAAAAAAAGGATCTCAAGAAGATCCTTTGATCTTTTCTAC
GGGGTCTGACGCTCAGTGGAACGAAAACTCACGTTAAGGGATTTTGGTCATGAGATTATCAAAAAGGATC
TTCACCTAGATCCTTTTAAATTAAAAATGAAGTTTTAAATCAATCTAAAGTATATATGAGTAAACTTGGT
CTGACAGTTACCAATGCTTAATCAGTGAGGCACCTATCTCAGCGATCTGTCTATTTCGTTCATCCATAGT
TGCCTGACTCCCCGTCGTGTAGATAACTACGATACGGGAGGGCTTACCATCTGGCCCCAGTGCTGCAATG
ATACCGCGAGACCCACGCTCACCGGCTCCAGATTTATCAGCAATAAACCAGCCAGCCGGAAGGGCCGAGC
GCAGAAGTGGTCCTGCAACTTTATCCGCCTCCATCCAGTCTATTAATTGTTGCCGGGAAGCTAGAGTAAG
TAGTTCGCCAGTTAATAGTTTGCGCAACGTTGTTGCCATTGCTGCAGGCATCGTGGTGTCACGCTCGTCG
TTTGGTATGGCTTCATTCAGCTCCGGTTCCCAACGATCAAGGCGAGTTACATGATCCCCCATGTTGTGCA
AAAAAGCGGTTAGCTCCTTCGGTCCTCCGATCGTTGTCAGAAGTAAGTTGGCCGCAGTGTTATCACTCAT
GGTTATGGCAGCACTGCATAATTCTCTTACTGTCATGCCATCCGTAAGATGCTTTTCTGTGACTGGTGAG
TACTCAACCAAGTCATTCTGAGAATAGTGTATGCGGCGACCGAGTTGCTCTTGCCCGGCGTCAACACGGG
ATAATACCGCGCCACATAGCAGAACTTTAAAAGTGCTCATCATTGGAAAACGTTCTTCGGGGCGAAAACT
CTCAAGGATCTTACCGCTGTTGAGATCCAGTTCGATGTAACCCACTCGTGCACCCAACTGATCTTCAGCA
TCTTTTACTTTCACCAGCGTTTCTGGGTGAGCAAAAACAGGAAGGCAAAATGCCGCAAAAAAGGGAATAA
GGGCGACACGGAAATGTTGAATACTCATACTCTTCCTTTTTCAATATTATTGAAGCATTTATCAGGGTTA
TTGTCTCATGAGCGGATACATATTTGAATGTATTTAGAAAAATAAACAAATAGGGGTTCCGCGCACATTT
CCCCGAAAAGTGCCACCTGACGTCTAAGAAACCATTATTATCATGACATTAACCTATAAAAATAGGCGTA
TCACGAGGCCCTTTCGTCTTCAAGAATTAATTCTATATTCTAAAAACACAAATGATACTTCTAAAAAAAA
ATCATGAATGGCATCAACTCTGAATCAAATCTTTGCAGATGCACCTACTTCTCATTTCCACTGTCACATC
ATTTTTCCAGATCTCGCTGCCTGTTATGTGGCCCACAAACCAAGACACGTTTTATGGCCATTAAAGCTGG
CTGATCGTCGCCAAACACCAAATACATAATGAATATGTACACATTCGAGAAAGAAGCGATCAAAGAAGCG
TCTTCGGGCGGAGTAGGAGAATGCGGAGGAGAAGGAGAACGAGCTGATCTAGTATCTCTCCACAATCCAA
TGCCAACTGACCAACTGGCCATATTCGGAGCAATTTGAAGCCAATTTCCATCGCCTGGCGATCGCTCCAT
TCTTGGCTATATGTTTTTCACCGTTACCCGGGGCCATTTTCAAAGACTCGTCGGCAAGATAAGATTGTGT
CACTCGCTGTCTCTCTTCATTTGTCGAAGAATGCTGAGGAATTTCGCGATGACGTCGGCGAGTATTTTGA
AGAATGAGAATAATTTGTATTTATACGAAAATCAGTTAGTGGAATTTTCTACAAAAACATGTTATCTATA
GATAATTTTGTTGCAAAATATGTTGACTATGACAAAGATTGTATGTATATACCTTTAATGTATTCTCATT
TTCTTATGTATTTATAATGGCAATGATGATACTGATGATATTTTAAGATGATGCCAGACCAAAAGGCTTG
AATTTCTGCGTCTTTTGCCGAACGCAGTGCATGTGCAATTGTTGTTTTTTGGAATATTCAATTTTCGGAC
TGTCCGCTTTGATTTCAGTTTCTTGGCTTATTCAAAAAGCAAAGTAAAGCCAAAAAAGCGAGATGGCAAT
ACCAAATGCGGCAAAACGGTAGTGGAAGGAAAGGGGTGCGGGGCAGCGGAAGGAAGGGTGGGGCGGGGCG
TGGCGGGGTCTGTGGCTGGGCGCGACGTCACCGACGTTGGAGCCACTCCTTTGACCATGTGTGCGTGTGT
GTATTATTCGTGTCTCGCCACTCGCCGGTTGTTTTTTTCTTTTTATGCTGCGCTCTCTCTAGCGCCATCT
CGCTTACGCATGCTCAACGCACCGCATGTTGCCGTTTCCTTTTATGCGTCATTTTGGCTCGAAATAGGCA
ATTATTTAAACAAAGATTAGTCAACGAAAACGCTAAAATAAATAAGTCTACAATATGGTTACTTATTGCC
ATGTGTGTGCAGCCAACGATAGCAACAAAAGCAACAACACAGGTGGCTTTCCCTCTTTCACTTTTTGTTT
GCAAGCCGCGTGCGAGCAAGACGGCACGACCGGCAAACGCAATTACGCTGACAAAGAGCAGACGAAGTTT
TGGCGAAAAACATCAAGGCGCCTGATACGAATGCATTTGCAATAACAATTGCGATATTTAATATTGTTTA
TGAAGCTGTTTGACTTCAAAACACACAAAAAAAAAAATAAAACAAATTATTTGAAAGAGAATTAGGAATC
GGACGCTTATCGTTAGGGTAACAACAAGAAATGCTTACTGAGTCACAGCCTCTGGAAAACTGCCGCAAGC
CAGAGAGAGAGAGAAAAAGAGGGAGAGCAGCTTAGACCGCATGTGCTTGTGTGTGAGGCGTCTCTCTCTT
CGTCTCTGTTGCGCAAACGCATAGACTGCACTGAAAAAATCGATTACCTATTTTTTATGAATGAATATTT
GCACTATTACTATTCAAAACTATTAAGATAGCAATCACATTCAATAGCCAAATACTATACCACCTGAGCG
ATGCAACGAAATGATCAATTTGAGCAAAAATGCTGCATATTTAGGACGGCATCATTATAGAAATGCTTCT
TGCTGTGTACTTTTCTCTCGTCTGGCAGCTGTTTCGCCGTTATTGTTAAAACCGGCTTAAGTTAGGTGTG
TTTTCTACGACTAGTGAATGCCCTACTAGAAGATGTGTGTTGCACAAAATGTCCCTGGAATAACCAATTT
GAAGTGCAGATAGCAGTAAACGTAAGCTAATATGAATATTATTTAACTGTAATGTTTTAATATCGCTGGA
CATTACTAATAAACCCACTATAAACACATGTACATATGTATGTTTTGGCATACAATGAGTAGTTGGGGAA
AAAATGTGTAAAAGCACCGTGACCATCACAGCATAAAGATAACCAGCTGAAGTATCGAATATGAGTAACC
CCCAAATTGAATCACATGCCGCAACTGATAGGACCCATGGAAGTACACTCTTCATGGCGATATACAAGAC
ACACACAAGCACGAACACCCAGTTGCGGAGGAAATTCTCCGTAAATGAAAACCCAATCGGCGAACAATTC
ATACCCATATATGGTAAAAGTTTTGAACGCGACTTGAGAGCGGAGAGCATTGCGGCTGATAAGGTTTTAG
CGCTAAGCGGGCTTTATAAAACGGGCTGCGGGACCAGTTTTCATATCACTACCGTTTGAGTTCTTGTGCT
GTGTGGATACTCCTCCCGACACAAAGCCGCTCCATCAGCCAGCAGTCGTCTAATCCAGAGACCCCGGATC
GGGGTACCAACATGGACGCACAAACACGACGACGTGAGCGTCGCGCTGAGAAACAAGCTCAATGGAAAGC
TGCAAACGGTGGATCTCCTCCACATATGGCTTACCCATACGATGTTCCAGATTACGCTCCTCCAAGCTTG
AATTCTGCAGATATGCAAATGGCCGAAGCTGAGCAAGAAAATGGCGCTGGCGCCCTGAAAATTGCCACCA
ATGCGGGTGCAACCGATCGTCCAGCGCATCAGCAGCTTCCGCTGCCAGTCGAAGATCAGCAGGATGAGGT
GCTGACCCCCGCTGAGAAGGGCAAGTTCGAGTACCCTCCCCCTCCACCGCCACCAACTCCAGTCCAGGCT
CCGCTAGCCACCAAGGCCACCGCTCTGAATGCCAGTCAAGAGCATGACGACGACGAGGCCAACTCCGAGA
AGTGGGAGGATCCGTGCGCTCCGCCCCCGCCTCCTCCGCTGCCGACTAGCGCTTTCCTGGCCACCGGACT
GGGCTACCTCAAGCTGCCCGCCTTCAAGCTGAAGGACGCACTGGAGAAGGCCATCACCAAGTTGGAGGCC
AACAAGCGGACGCTAAAGGCCAGCCCTGAGTCTTCTCGTTCCATCAAAAACAAGAATGTGGTGGCCCTGG
AGATGTTACCCAGGCGCTCAAACCCAGAAACGATCGGCGATGGATCCATGTTGGCATCCACATCCACGGC
TGTTATGCTGCAGACCAAAAAGCCCGCCGTTATTGTGGAGATGGAGAGGCGTTGTAAGATCATCAATTTA
CTGGCCAAACAGAATCAAATCCTCGAATCCATTTCGGGGGAGGCCATTCCGATGCATGGACCCTCGAAGC
ATCTGCACGAGGACGAGGGTCTGACCCTGCAAGTTCTCTCGGCCCGAGCATCCACACCGTACACACAGCC
CTCCAGCATGTTGTCCTGCACGGCCGTTAGTTGTGACCTGGAGCACGATTCGCCCCGGAAGCAAGTGGCC
AGCAAGGAGGCCGTGCCGGAGCAGCAGTCTAGTCAGGTGCAGCAAAAGCGTCCACCCAGCACGGGCATTC
ACAAGCCAGGAAGTCTGCGAGCACCCAAGGCTGTTCGTCCTACTACTGCTCCGGTGGTCAGCAGCAAGCC
GGTCAAGAGCTATACCCGCTCCCGCCTGATGGACATTCGCAACGGGATGTTCAATGCCCTGATGCACAGG
TCCAAGGAGAGCTTTGTGATGCCTCGCATCGCCACCTGCGACGACATTGAGTTGGAGGGAAGGCTTCGCC
GCATGAATATTTGGCGCACCTCGGACGGCACAAGATTCCGGACCCGCTCCACCACAGCTAACTTAAACAT
GAACAACAACAACAACAATGAGTGCATGCCTGCCTTCTTCAAAAACAAAAATAAGCCGAACCTAATCAGT
GACGAGTCCATCATCCAGAGCCAACCGCCCCAGCCGCAAACGGAGTTCCAAGATCCGGCCATTGTTAACC
AAAGACGCATTGGCAGCGGTCGCTTAAACCATTCCAAGTGGGGTTACAACGACGAAGACTACCACTCGTA
CCACAATGGCAAGTCGCAGCATATGGAGGAGGTCAACTCGAAGAACAGCAAAAACATGACGGTGCTGCAG
TTCTTCGACAACGGCGAGATCAGCAGTCAGCCTCAAAGACGGCCGAACACTCCTGTGATGGGGATGTCTA
TCAATCGATCCGAGAACGACACCCTGCACTCGAACGAGTCCAGTGAAGATTTGAGTCGCGCCAACGAGAA
CTATGTAAAGCGCGTAATGTCTGGATTCCTGGTTGTATCGAAGCCCAAGTCACGAGATGTCGAGGATAGA
CATCACCGGCGGTACAGGAACCAGAACGAGGAGCCTGAGTGGTTTAGCTGTGGACCCACGTCTAGACTGG
ACACTATAGAGTTGTGTGGGTTCGATGAGGACGAGGAGAAAATGCTAAAGGAGGGCAACAAAAACCACGG
ATTAGGCGAAACAGAGCGAGAAACGTCAAAACAAAAGATGGACCATAAGTACAAATGGACGCATGCGGAG
CCGATGGGTCGAAACAAATACATGCCCAAACACGACACTAACAATAATCATAACGTGGAGAACATGAACA
ATGTTATGGCTACCGAGCATCAGCAACAAAAGGAGGAGAAACGTCCAGGCAGTGGCCGTTCGTTTCAGTT
TGATAAGTTCAATCAAAGCCAACAGAATTACGAGAGTAGCAGTTATGTTAATCACCAACAGCCGCCGCAA
ACGCAGCCTCAGCAAATGCAGCAGCAATCGAACACAAACACGAACAACTCTAAATTCATGTCATTCTTTG
CCAATGAGGGGAACTCCTCGTCTTCTTCGCTGAACGAGTTTTTCAAGCAGGCCATTAACCAGGGTCATGG
CAACAATCCGGAGCAGCCCAAATCGTTGGGCCACATCGGACAGATGCCTTCGGTGGATCAGCTGGAGGCC
AAATGGCGTCGAAACTCACTGAACAATGTTGGCGAGACTGCCAACAAGCAGACTGATAACTTCCAGAAGC
TAATTGGGTCTCTTTCTTCGGCTAAGCCACAGTCACAGGCGGTTGGCTATGATGCCATCTCCAACTTTAT
AATGCAGCAACAGCAGTACCAGCAGCAGCAACAGAAGCAGCACCTCATCATACAGCAGCAGCAGCAACAG
ACCGCCTTTTTGGCGAGCCTGCAGCTGAAGGCGATCCTCGGCCGGGCCGACACCCAATTGCTACTGCTCC
GTCTGACTAAAGGGGAAATATCCAAGCACGGATTGCTGGTGCAGTTGGCCAACCCACGCTTGACGGACAT
GGATCGCGAGGCCATCACTGCTGTATTGCAGTTCACCAACACCCAGCAGCAGCAGCAGCAGCACAAGCAG
CAGCTGGACATGCTCTCAAGCACGGTCATCGCCAGCCAGTTGCAGAATCTCCACAACTTGGCCATTGTCC
AGCAGACTCTTGCAGCCAGGCAGCAGCCGCAGCATAATCCACAGACGCAGGCGCCGCACCAACTGTCGCA
GGAGGACTTGCAAGCGCATGCTAATGTGATAATGCGAAACGCCGTAATGAAGCGAAAAATGGAGGAGCAG
ACCTCGAAGCTTATCAATGGCGGTGCCAAGCATCAGGCACAGCAGCAATATCTAAACCGTGGCCAGCAAC
GCCAGGCTCGACCAGATGCCAACTCGAATGCCTTGCTCCATGCCTTGATCTCTGGCGGTGGCAATAACCA
CGCCTCTGGTTATCCTATGAATGGACAGCCGCAGCAGCATCATTCCAATTTGAGATTCGGTGATAACCAA
AACTTCCAATCTTTTGAGTCCAACCAGCCGCACTTCGCCACGCAGTACAAGCAGCAATACCAACAGTCTC
AGCAGCAACATCCCCATCAGCAGCCCCAACAGCTGAATTCGCTTCATCAGAACAACGCTGGAGCTGTCAA
TAGCTTCAATAAGGCCCAAATGCAAGCTCAATCAGCTATTTCCATGCTGCCCAACAGCGGGGATGAGTTT
CATTAAATCCAGCACAGTGGCGGCCGCTCGAGTCTAGAGGGCCCGCGGTTCGAAGGTAAGCCTATCCCTA
ACCCTCTCCTCGGTCTCGATTCTACGCGTACCGGTCATCATCACCATCACCATTGAGTTTAAACCCGCTG
ATCAGCCTCGACTGTGCCTTCTAAGGCCTGAGCTCGCTGATCAGCCTCGATCGAGGATCCAGACATGATA
AGATACATTGATGAGTTTGGACAAACCACAACTAGAATGCAGTGAAAAAAATGCTTTATTTGTGAAATTT
GTGATGCTATTGCTTTATTTGTAACCATTATAAGCTGCAATAAACAAGTTAACAACAACAATTGCATTCA
TTTTATGTTTCAGGTTCAGGGGGAGGTGTGGGAGGTTTTTTAAAGCAAGTAAAACCTCTACAAATGTGGT
ATGGCTGATTATGATCAGTCGACCGATGCCCTTGAGAGCCTTCAACCCAGTCAGCTCCTTCCGGTGGGCG
CGGGGCATGACTATCGTCGCCGCACTTATGACTGTCTTCTTTATCATGCAACTCGTAGGACAGGTGCCGG
CAGCGCTCTGGGTCATTTTCGGCGAGGACCGCTTTCGCTGGAGCGCGACGATGATCGGCCTGTCGCTTGC
GGTATTCGGAATCTTGCACGCCCTCGCTCAAGCCTTCGTCACTGGTCCCGCCACCAAACGTTTCGGCGAG
AAGCAGGCCATTATCGCCGGCATGGCGGCCGACGCGCTGGGCTACGTCTTGCTGGCGTTCGCGACGCGAG
GCTGGATGGCCTTCCCCATTATGATTCTTCTCGCTTCCGGCGGCATCGGGATGCCCGCGTTGCAGGCCAT
GCTGTCCAGGCAGGTAGATGACGACCATCAGGGACAGCTTCAAGGCCAGCAAAAGGCCAGGAACCGTAAA
AAGGCCGCGTTGCTGGCGTTTTTCCATAGGCTCCGCCCCCCTGACGAGCATCACAAAAATCGACGCTCAA
GTCAGAGGTGGCGAAACCCGACAGGACTATAAAGATACCAGGCGTTTCCCCCTGGAAGCTCCCTCGTGCG
CTCTCCTGTTCCGACCCTGCCGCTTACCGGATACCTGTCCGCCTTTCTCCCTTCGGGAAGCGTGGCGCTT
TCTCATAGCTCACGCTGTAGGTATCTCAGTTCGGTGTAGGTCGTTCGCTCCAAGCTGGGCTGTGTGCACG
AACCCCCCGTTCAGCCCGACCGCTGCGCCTTATCCGGTAACTATCGTCTTGAGTCCAACCCGGTAAGACA
CGACTTATCGCCACTGGCAGCAGCCACTGGTAACAGGATTAGCAGAGCGAGGTATGTAGGCGGTGCTACA
GA
Features (pLannotate 1.2.2; 11 found; start..end, strand, type, name):
    358..1218    -  CDS            AmpR: β-lactamase; bla; confers resistance to ampicillin, carbenicillin, and related antibiotics
   1219..1323    -  promoter       AmpR promoter: bla
   1473..3982    +  promoter       Ac5 promoter: Drosophila melanogaster actin 5C promoter
   4002..4067    +  CDS            N (fragment): REGN_LAMBD - Experimental evidence at protein level: Swiss-Prot protein existence level 1. Plays a role as a transcriptional antitermination factor that allows the virus to initiate its lytic phase. Activates expression of the delayed viral early genes by modifying host RNA polymerase (RNAP) into a form that is resistant to termination signals. This antitermination function requires the host NusA protein which serves to stabilize the interaction between antitermination protein N and host RNA polymerase. From Escherichia phage lambda (Bacteriophage lambda).
   4092..4118    +  CDS            3xHA (fragment): three tandem HA epitope tags
   4143..7493    +  CDS            cup: CUP_DROME - Also known as fs(2)cup. Experimental evidence at protein level: Swiss-Prot protein existence level 1. Adapter protein that plays a central role in localization of transcripts in the oocyte and in young embryos (PubMed:9118812). Maintains RNA targets in a repressed state by promoting their deadenylation and protects deadenylated mRNAs from further degradation (PubMed:21937713). Binds to and recruits eIF-4E to the 3'-UTR of some mRNA targets which prevents interaction between eIF4E1 and eIF4G (PubMed:14685270, PubMed:15465908, PubMed:21081899). This may contribute to translational re
   7545..7586    +  CDS            V5 tag: epitope tag from simian virus 5
   7686..7820    -  polyA_signal   SV40 poly(A) signal: SV40 polyadenylation signal
   7843..7927    -  CDS            large T antigen (fragment): large T antigen from SV40 (simian virus 40)
   7928..8375    +  CDS            TcR (fragment): tetracycline efflux protein; tet; confers resistance to tetracycline
   8421..187     -  rep_origin     ori (across the origin): high-copy-number ColE1/pMB1/pBR322/pUC origin of replication
