[The description below was written by a language model from this plasmid's Addgene catalogue record and pLannotate feature annotations shown in this document.]
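Description:
I14-pAc5.1 lambda N HA Cup is an insect-cell expression plasmid built on a pAc5.1-derived backbone (T8-pAC5.1 lambda N HA EcoRV) and intended for transient expression in Drosophila Schneider cells. It is about 8.8 kb. It is propagated in E. coli as a high-copy plasmid through a ColE1/pUC-type origin and selected with ampicillin via the β-lactamase gene and its native promoter. The catalogue lists the entry as an empty backbone with no insert, but the name, the stated purpose and the annotated sequence all indicate that it carries the Drosophila cup coding sequence. The "empty backbone" label therefore appears to be a cataloguing artefact.

Expression is driven by the constitutive Drosophila actin 5C (Ac5) promoter. Downstream lies a short fragment of the bacteriophage lambda N protein, consistent in length with the boxB RNA-binding peptide commonly used for mRNA tethering. It is followed by a single-HA-sized epitope segment and then the roughly 3.35 kb cup open reading frame. Cup is an eIF4E-binding adapter protein involved in mRNA localization and translational repression in the oocyte and early embryo. A V5 tag sequence from the backbone sits after the insert, but the record does not show whether it is read in frame with Cup. An SV40 polyadenylation signal is annotated downstream, and small remnants of SV40 large T antigen and a tetracycline-resistance gene are non-functional backbone fragments.

The plasmid was deposited with a study describing a colocalization assay for detecting direct protein–protein interactions. It supplies tagged Cup for imaging-based experiments in Schneider cells.
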