Addgene plasmid #206493: I14-pAc5.1 lambda N HA Cup
Purpose: (Empty Backbone) Cup expression forSchneider cell imaging
Depositing lab: Anne Ephrussi. Depositing organization: European Molecular Biology Laboratory (EMBL), Heidelberg. Publication: ReLo is a simple and rapid colocalization assay to identify and characterize direct protein-protein interactions. Salgania HK, Metz J, Jeske M. Nat Commun. 2024 Apr 3;15(1):2875. doi: 10.1038/s41467-024-47233-4. PubMed 38570497.
Backbone
  Vector backbone: T8-pAC5.1 lambda N HA EcoRV
  Vector type: Insect Expression
  Tag / fusion protein: lambda N HA (N terminal on backbone)
Growth in bacteria
  Bacterial resistance: Ampicillin, 100 μg/mL
  Growth temperature: 37°C
  Growth strain: DH5alpha
  Copy number: High Copy
Gene/Insert
  Gene/Insert name: None
  Tag / fusion protein: lambda N HA (N terminal on backbone)
Terms and licenses: Academic/Nonprofit Terms; Industry Terms: Not Available to Industry
Depositor comments: Please visit https://www.biorxiv.org/content/10.1101/2022.03.04.482790v2 for bioRxiv preprint.
How to cite: I14-pAc5.1 lambda N HA Cup was a gift from Anne Ephrussi (Addgene plasmid # 206493 ; http://n2t.net/addgene:206493 ; RRID:Addgene_206493)
