>Addgene plasmid #206493 | I14-pAc5.1 lambda N HA Cup | depositor partial sequence | sequence record 401836 | Dm CUP
ATGCAAATGGCCGAAGCTGAGCAAGAAAATGGCGCTGGCGCCCTGAAAATTGCCACCAATGCGGGTGCAA
CCGATCGTCCAGCGCATCAGCAGCTTCCGCTGCCAGTCGAAGATCAGCAGGATGAGGTGCTGACCCCCGC
TGAGAAGGGCAAGTTCGAGTACCCTCCCCCTCCACCGCCACCAACTCCAGTCCAGGCTCCGCTAGCCACC
AAGGCCACCGCTCTGAATGCCAGTCAAGAGCATGACGACGACGAGGCCAACTCCGAGAAGTGGGAGGATC
CGTGCGCTCCGCCCCCGCCTCCTCCGCTGCCGACTAGCGCTTTCCTGGCCACCGGACTGGGCTACCTCAA
GCTGCCCGCCTTCAAGCTGAAGGACGCACTGGAGAAGGCCATCACCAAGTTGGAGGCCAACAAGCGGACG
CTAAAGGCCAGCCCTGAGTCTTCTCGTTCCATCAAAAACAAGAATGTGGTGGCCCTGGAGATGTTACCCA
GGCGCTCAAACCCAGAAACGATCGGCGATGGATCCATGTTGGCATCCACATCCACGGCTGTTATGCTGCA
GACCAAAAAGCCCGCCGTTATTGTGGAGATGGAGAGGCGTTGTAAGATCATCAATTTACTGGCCAAACAG
AATCAAATCCTCGAATCCATTTCGGGGGAGGCCATTCCGATGCATGGACCCTCGAAGCATCTGCACGAGG
ACGAGGGTCTGACCCTGCAAGTTCTCTCGGCCCGAGCATCCACACCGTACACACAGCCCTCCAGCATGTT
GTCCTGCACGGCCGTTAGTTGTGACCTGGAGCACGATTCGCCCCGGAAGCAAGTGGCCAGCAAGGAGGCC
GTGCCGGAGCAGCAGTCTAGTCAGGTGCAGCAAAAGCGTCCACCCAGCACGGGCATTCACAAGCCAGGAA
GTCTGCGAGCACCCAAGGCTGTTCGTCCTACTACTGCTCCGGTGGTCAGCAGCAAGCCGGTCAAGAGCTA
TACCCGCTCCCGCCTGATGGACATTCGCAACGGGATGTTCAATGCCCTGATGCACAGGTCCAAGGAGAGC
TTTGTGATGCCTCGCATCGCCACCTGCGACGACATTGAGTTGGAGGGAAGGCTTCGCCGCATGAATATTT
GGCGCACCTCGGACGGCACAAGATTCCGGACCCGCTCCACCACAGCTAACTTAAACATGAACAACAACAA
CAACAATGAGTGCATGCCTGCCTTCTTCAAAAACAAAAATAAGCCGAACCTAATCAGTGACGAGTCCATC
ATCCAGAGCCAACCGCCCCAGCCGCAAACGGAGTTCCAAGATCCGGCCATTGTTAACCAAAGACGCATTG
GCAGCGGTCGCTTAAACCATTCCAAGTGGGGTTACAACGACGAAGACTACCACTCGTACCACAATGGCAA
GTCGCAGCATATGGAGGAGGTCAACTCGAAGAACAGCAAAAACATGACGGTGCTGCAGTTCTTCGACAAC
GGCGAGATCAGCAGTCAGCCTCAAAGACGGCCGAACACTCCTGTGATGGGGATGTCTATCAATCGATCCG
AGAACGACACCCTGCACTCGAACGAGTCCAGTGAAGATTTGAGTCGCGCCAACGAGAACTATGTAAAGCG
CGTAATGTCTGGATTCCTGGTTGTATCGAAGCCCAAGTCACGAGATGTCGAGGATAGACATCACCGGCGG
TACAGGAACCAGAACGAGGAGCCTGAGTGGTTTAGCTGTGGACCCACGTCTAGACTGGACACTATAGAGT
TGTGTGGGTTCGATGAGGACGAGGAGAAAATGCTAAAGGAGGGCAACAAAAACCACGGATTAGGCGAAAC
AGAGCGAGAAACGTCAAAACAAAAGATGGACCATAAGTACAAATGGACGCATGCGGAGCCGATGGGTCGA
AACAAATACATGCCCAAACACGACACTAACAATAATCATAACGTGGAGAACATGAACAATGTTATGGCTA
CCGAGCATCAGCAACAAAAGGAGGAGAAACGTCCAGGCAGTGGCCGTTCGTTTCAGTTTGATAAGTTCAA
TCAAAGCCAACAGAATTACGAGAGTAGCAGTTATGTTAATCACCAACAGCCGCCGCAAACGCAGCCTCAG
CAAATGCAGCAGCAATCGAACACAAACACGAACAACTCTAAATTCATGTCATTCTTTGCCAATGAGGGGA
ACTCCTCGTCTTCTTCGCTGAACGAGTTTTTCAAGCAGGCCATTAACCAGGGTCATGGCAACAATCCGGA
GCAGCCCAAATCGTTGGGCCACATCGGACAGATGCCTTCGGTGGATCAGCTGGAGGCCAAATGGCGTCGA
AACTCACTGAACAATGTTGGCGAGACTGCCAACAAGCAGACTGATAACTTCCAGAAGCTAATTGGGTCTC
TTTCTTCGGCTAAGCCACAGTCACAGGCGGTTGGCTATGATGCCATCTCCAACTTTATAATGCAGCAACA
GCAGTACCAGCAGCAGCAACAGAAGCAGCACCTCATCATACAGCAGCAGCAGCAACAGACCGCCTTTTTG
GCGAGCCTGCAGCTGAAGGCGATCCTCGGCCGGGCCGACACCCAATTGCTACTGCTCCGTCTGACTAAAG
GGGAAATATCCAAGCACGGATTGCTGGTGCAGTTGGCCAACCCACGCTTGACGGACATGGATCGCGAGGC
CATCACTGCTGTATTGCAGTTCACCAACACCCAGCAGCAGCAGCAGCAGCACAAGCAGCAGCTGGACATG
CTCTCAAGCACGGTCATCGCCAGCCAGTTGCAGAATCTCCACAACTTGGCCATTGTCCAGCAGACTCTTG
CAGCCAGGCAGCAGCCGCAGCATAATCCACAGACGCAGGCGCCGCACCAACTGTCGCAGGAGGACTTGCA
AGCGCATGCTAATGTGATAATGCGAAACGCCGTAATGAAGCGAAAAATGGAGGAGCAGACCTCGAAGCTT
ATCAATGGCGGTGCCAAGCATCAGGCACAGCAGCAATATCTAAACCGTGGCCAGCAACGCCAGGCTCGAC
CAGATGCCAACTCGAATGCCTTGCTCCATGCCTTGATCTCTGGCGGTGGCAATAACCACGCCTCTGGTTA
TCCTATGAATGGACAGCCGCAGCAGCATCATTCCAATTTGAGATTCGGTGATAACCAAAACTTCCAATCT
TTTGAGTCCAACCAGCCGCACTTCGCCACGCAGTACAAGCAGCAATACCAACAGTCTCAGCAGCAACATC
CCCATCAGCAGCCCCAACAGCTGAATTCGCTTCATCAGAACAACGCTGGAGCTGTCAATAGCTTCAATAA
GGCCCAAATGCAAGCTCAATCAGCTATTTCCATGCTGCCCAACAGCGGGGATGAGTTTCAT
